>Addgene plasmid #206032 | pCAIP-hXRCC1wt-eGFP | addgene full sequence | sequence record 404945 | Addgene NGS Result
TGCTTCGCGATGTACGGGCCAGATATACGCGTTGACATTGATTATTGACTAGTTATTAATAGTAATCAAT
TACGGGGTCATTAGTTCATAGCCCATATATGGAGTTCCGCGTTACATAACTTACGGTAAATGGCCCGCCT
GGCTGACCGCCCAACGACCCCCGCCCATTGACGTCAATAATGACGTATGTTCCCATAGTAACGCCAATAG
GGACTTTCCATTGACGTCAATGGGTGGAGTATTTACGGTAAACTGCCCACTTGGCAGTACATCAAGTGTA
TCATATGCCAAGTACGCCCCCTATTGACGTCAATGACGGTAAATGGCCCGCCTGGCATTATGCCCAGTAC
ATGACCTTATGGGACTTTCCTACTTGGCAGTACATCTACGTATTAGTCATCGCTATTACCATGGTCGAGG
TGAGCCCCACGTTCTGCTTCACTCTCCCCATCTCCCCCCCCTCCCCACCCCCAATTTTGTATTTATTTAT
TTTTTAATTATTTTGTGCAGCGATGGGGGCGGGGGGGGGGNGGGCGGGGCGAGGGGCGGGGCGGGGCGAG
GCGGAGAGGTGCGGCGGCAGCCAATCAGAGCGGCGCGCTCCGAAAGTTTCCTTTTATGGCGAGGCGGCGG
CGGCGGCGGCCCTATAAAAAGCGAAGCGCGCGGCGGGCGGGAGTCGCTGCGCGCTGCCTTCGCCCCGTGC
CCCGCTCCGCCGCCGCCTCGCGCCGCCCGCCCCGGCTCTGACTGACCGCGTTACTCCCACAGGTGAGCGG
GCGGGACGGCCCTTCTCCTCCGGGCTGTAATTAGCGCTTGGTTTAATGACGGCTTGTTTCTTTTCTGTGG
CTGCGTGAAAGCCTTGAGGGGCTCCGGGAGGGCCCTTTGTGCGGGGGGAGCGGCTCGGGGGGTGCGTGCG
TGTGTGTGTGCGTGGGGAGCGCCGCGTGCGGCTCCGCGCTGCCCGGCGGCTGTGAGCGCTGCGGGCGCGG
CGCGGGGCTTTGTGCGCTCCGCAGTGTGCGCGAGGGGAGCGCGGCCGGGGGCGGTGCCCCGCGGTGCGGG
GGGGCTGCGAGGGGAACAAAGGCTGCGTGCGGGGTGTGTGCGTGGGGGGGTGAGCAGGGGGTGTGGGCGC
GTCGGTCGGGCTGCAACCCCCCCTGCACCCCCCTCCCCGAGTTGCTGAGCACGGCCCGGCTTCGGGTGCG
GGGCTCCGTACGGGGCGTGGCGCGGGGCTCGCCGTGCCGGGCGGGGGGTGGCGGCAGGTGGGGGTGCCGG
GCGGGGCGGGGCCGCCTCGGGCCGGGGAGGGCTCGGGGGAGGGGCGCGGCGGCCCCCGGAGCGCCGGCGG
CTGTCGAGGCGCGGCGAGCCGCAGCCATTGCCTTTTATGGTAATCGTGCGAGAGGGCGCAGGGACTTCCT
TTGTCCCAAATCTGTGCGGAGCCGAAATCTGGGAGGCGCCGCCGCACCCCCTCTAGCGGGCGCGGGGCGA
AGCGGTGCGGCGCCGGCAGGAAGGAAATGGGCGGGGAGGGCCTTCGTGCGTCGCCGCGCCGCCGTCCCCT
TCTCCCTCTCCAGCCTCGGGGCTGTCCGCGGGGGGACGGCTGCCTTCGGGGGGGACGGGGCAGGGCGGGG
TTCGGCTTCTGGCGTGTGACCGGCGGCTCTAGAGCCTCTGCTAACCATGTTCATGCCTTCTTCTTTTTCC
TACAGCTCCTGGGCAACGTGCTGGTTATTGTGCTGTCTCATCATTTTGGCAAAGAATTCTAGCTAGCAGT
GTACAGATGCCGGAGATCCGCCTCCGCCATGTCGTGTCCTGCAGCAGCCAGGACTCGACTCACTGTGCAG
AAAATCTTCTCAAGGCAGACACTTACCGAAAATGGCGGGCAGCCAAGGCAGGCGAGAAGACCATCTCTGT
GGTCCTACAGTTGGAGAAGGAGGAGCAGATACACAGTGTGGACATTGGGAATGATGGCTCAGCTTTCGTG
GAGGTGCTGGTGGGCAGTTCAGCTGGAGGCGCTGGGGAGCAAGACTATGAGGTCCTTCTGGTCACCTCAT
CTTTCATGTCCCCTTCCGAGAGCCGCAGTGGCTCAAACCCCAACCGCGTTCGCATGTTTGGGCCTGACAA
GCTGGTCCGGGCAGCCGCCGAGAAGCGCTGGGACCGGGTCAAAATTGTTTGCAGCCAGCCCTACAGCAAG
GACTCCCCCTTTGGCTTGAGTTTTGTACGGTTTCATAGCCCCCCAGACAAAGATGAGGCAGAGGCCCCGT
CCCAGAAGGTGACAGTGACCAAGCTTGGCCAGTTCCGTGTGAAGGAGGAGGATGAGAGCGCCAACTCTCT
GAGGCCGGGGGCTCTCTTCTTCAGCCGGATCAACAAGACATCCCCAGTCACAGCCAGCGACCCGGCAGGA
CCTAGCTATGCAGCTGCTACCCTCCAGGCTTCTAGTGCTGCCTCCTCAGCCTCTCCAGTCTCCAGGGCCA
TAGGCAGCACCTCCAAGCCCCAGGAGTCTCCCAAAGGGAAGAGGAAGTTGGATTTGAACCAAGAAGAAAA
GAAGACCCCCAGCAAACCACCAGCCCAGCTGTCGCCATCTGTTCCCAAGAGACCTAAATTGCCAGCTCCA
ACTCGTACCCCAGCCACAGCCCCAGTCCCTGCCCGAGCACAGGGGGCAGTGACAGGCAAACCCCGAGGAG
AAGGCACCGAGCCCAGACGACCCCGAGCTGGCCCAGAGGAGCTGGGGAAGATCCTTCAGGGTGTGGTAGT
GGTGCTGAGTGGCTTCCAGAACCCCTTCCGCTCCGAGCTGCGAGATAAGGCCCTAGAGCTTGGGGCCAAG
TATCGGCCAGACTGGACCCGGGACAGCACGCACCTCATCTGTGCCTTTGCCAACACCCCCAAGTACAGCC
AGGTCCTAGGCCTGGGAGGCCGCATCGTGCGTAAGGAGTGGGTGCTGGACTGTCACCGCATGCGTCGGCG
GCTGCCCTCCCGGAGGTACCTCATGGCAGGGCCAGGTTCCAGCAGTGAGGAGGATGAGGCCTCTCACAGC
GGTGGCAGCGGAGATGAAGCCCCCAAGCTTCCTCAGAAGCAACCCCAGACCAAAACCAAGCCCACTCAGG
CAGCTGGACCCAGCTCACCCCAGAAGCCCCCAACCCCTGAAGAGACCAAAGCAGCCTCACCAGTGCTCCA
GGAAGATATAGACATTGAGGGGGTACAGTCAGAAGGACAGGACAATGGGGCGGAAGATTCTGGGGACACA
GAGGATGAGCTGAGGAGGGTGGCAGAGCAGAAGGAACACAGACTGCCCCCTGGCCAGGAGGAGAATGGGG
AAGACCCGTATGCAGGCTCCACGGATGAGAACACGGACAGTGAGGAACACCAGGAGCCTCCTGATCTGCC
AGTCCCTGAGCTCCCAGATTTCTTCCAGGGCAAGCACTTCTTTCTTTACGGGGAGTTCCCTGGGGACGAG
CGGCGGAAACTCATCCGATACGTCACAGCCTTCAATGGGGAGCTCGAGGACTATATGAGTGACCGGGTTC
AGTTTGTGATCACAGCACAGGAATGGGATCCCAGCTTTGAGGAGGCCCTGATGGACAACCCCTCCCTGGC
ATTCGTTCGTCCCCGATGGATCTACAGTTGCAATGAGAAGCAGAAGTTACTTCCTCACCAGCTCTATGGG
GTGGTGCCGCAAGCCGTCGAGCTCAAGCTTCGAATTCTGCAGTCGACGGTACCGCGGGCCCGGGATCCAC
CGGTCGCCACCATGGTGAGCAAGGGCGAGGAGCTGTTCACCGGGGTGGTGCCCATCCTGGTCGAGCTGGA
CGGCGACGTAAACGGCCACAAGTTCAGCGTGTCCGGCGAGGGCGAGGGCGATGCCACCTACGGCAAGCTG
ACCCTGAAGTTCATCTGCACCACCGGCAAGCTGCCCGTGCCCTGGCCCACCCTCGTGACCACCCTGACCT
ACGGCGTGCAGTGCTTCAGCCGCTACCCCGACCACATGAAGCAGCACGACTTCTTCAAGTCCGCCATGCC
CGAAGGCTACGTCCAGGAGCGCACCATCTTCTTCAAGGACGACGGCAACTACAAGACCCGCGCCGAGGTG
AAGTTCGAGGGCGACACCCTGGTGAACCGCATCGAGCTGAAGGGCATCGACTTCAAGGAGGACGGCAACA
TCCTGGGGCACAAGCTGGAGTACAACTACAACAGCCACAACGTCTATATCATGGCCGACAAGCAGAAGAA
CGGCATCAAGGTGAACTTCAAGATCCGCCACAACATCGAGGACGGCAGCGTGCAGCTCGCCGACCACTAC
CAGCAGAACACCCCCATCGGCGACGGCCCCGTGCTGCTGCCCGACAACCACTACCTGAGCACCCAGTCCG
CCCTGAGCAAAGACCCCAACGAGAAGCGCGATCACATGGTCCTGCTGGAGTTCGTGACCGCCGCCGGGAT
CACTCTCGGCATGGACGAGCTGTACAAGTAAAGCGGCCGATGGATCCACTAGTAACGGCCGCCAGTGTGC
TGGAATTAATTCGCTGTCTGCGAGGGCCAGCTGTTGGGGTGAGTACTCCCTCTCAAAAGCGGGCATGACT
TCTGCGCTAAGATTGTCAGTTTCCAAAAACGAGGAGGATTTGATATTCACCTGGCCCGCGGTGATGCCTT
TGAGGGTGGCCGCGTCCATCTGGTCAGAAAAGACAATCTTTTTGTTGTCAAGCTTGAGGTGTGGCAGGCT
TGAGATCTGGCCATACACTTGAGTGACAATGACATCCACTTTGCCTTTCTCTCCACAGGTGTCCACTCCC
AGGTCCAACTGCAGGTCGAGCATGCATCTAGGGCGGCCAATTCCGCCCCTCTCCCCCCCCCCCCYCTCCC
TCCCCCCCCCCTAACGTTACTGGCCGAAGCCGCTTGGAATAAGGCCGGTGTGCGTTTGTCTATATGTTAT
TTTCCACCATATTGCCGTCTTTTGGCAATGTGAGGGCCCGGAAACCTGGCCCTGTCTTCTTGACGAGCAT
TCCTAGGGGTCTTTCCCCTCTCGCCAAAGGAATGCAAGGTCTGTTGAATGTCGTGAAGGAAGCAGTTCCT
CTGGAAGCTTCTTGAAGACAAACAACGTCTGTAGCGACCCTTTGCAGGCAGCGGAACCCCCCACCTGGCG
ACAGGTGCCTCTGCGGCCAAAAGCCACGTGTATAAGATACACCTGCAAAGGCGGCACAACCCCAGTGCCA
CGTTGTGAGTTGGATAGTTGTGGAAAGAGTCAAATGGCTCTCCTCAAGCGTATTCAACAAGGGGCTGAAG
GATGCCCAGAAGGTACCCCATTGTATGGGATCTGATCTGGGGCCTCGGTGCACATGCTTTACATGTGTTT
AGTCGAGGTTAAAAAAACGTCTAGGCCCCCCGAACCACGGGGACGTGGTTTTCCTTTGAAAAACACGATG
ATAAGCTTGCCACAACCCACAAGGAGACGACCTTCCATGACCGAGTACAAGCCCACGGTGCGCCTCGCCA
CCCGCGACGACGTCCCCCGGGCCGTACGCACCCTCGCCGCCGCGTTCGCCGACTACCCCGCCACGCGCCA
CACCGTCGACCCGGACCGCCACATCGAGCGGGTCACCGAGCTGCAAGAACTCTTCCTCACGCGCGTCGGG
CTCGACATCGGCAAGGTGTGGGTCGCGGACGACGGCGCCGCGGTGGCGGTCTGGACCACGCCGGAGAGCG
TCGAAGCGGGGGCGGTGTTCGCCGAGATCGGCCCGCGCATGGCCGAGTTGAGCGGTTCCCGGCTGGCCGC
GCAGCAACAGATGGAAGGCCTCCTGGCGCCGCACCGGCCCAAGGAGCCCGCGTGGTTCCTGGCCACCGTC
GGCGTCTCGCCCGACCACCAGGGCAAGGGTCTGGGCAGCGCCGTCGTGCTCCCCGGAGTGGAGGCGGCCG
AGCGCGCCGGGGTGCCCGCCTTCCTGGAGACCTCCGCGCCCCGCAACCTCCCCTTCTACGAGCGGCTCGG
CTTCACCGTCACCGCCGACGTCGAGGTGCCCGAAGGACCGCGCACCTGGTGCATGACCCGCAAGCCCGGT
GCCTGACGCCCGCCCCACGACCCGCAGCGCCCGACCGAAAGGAGCGCACGACCCCATGGCTCCGACCGAA
GCCACCCGGGGCGGCCCCGCCGACCCCGCACCCGCCCCCGAGGCCCACCGACTCTAGAGCTCGCTGATCA
GCCTCGACTGTGCCTTCTAGTTGCCAGCCATCTGTTGTTTGCCCCTCCCCCGTGCCTTCCTTGACCCTGG
AAGGTGCCACTCCCACTGTCCTTTCCTAATAAAATGAGGAAATTGCATCGCATTGTCTGAGTAGGTGTCA
TTCTATTCTGGGGGGTGGGGTGGGGCAGGACAGCAAGGGGGAGGATTGGGAAGACAATAGCAGGCATGCT
GGGGATGCGGTGGGCTCTATGGCTTCTGAGGCGGAAAGAACCAGCTGGGGCTCGATCGAGTGCATTCTAG
TTGTGGTTTGTCCAAACTCATCAATGTATCTTATCATGTCTGTATACCGTCGACCTCTAGCTAGAGCTTG
GCGTAATCATGGTCATAGCTGTTTCCTGTGTGAAATTGTTATCCGCTCACAATTCCACACAACATACGAG
CCGGAAGCATAAAGTGTAAAGCCTGGGGTGCCTAATGAGTGAGCTAACTCACATTAATTGCGTTGCGCTC
ACTGCCCGCTTTCCAGTCGGGAAACCTGTCGTGCCAGCTGCATTAATGAATCGGCCAACGCGCGGGGAGA
GGCGGTTTGCGTATTGGGCGCTCTTCCGCTTCCTCGCTCACTGACTCGCTGCGCTCGGTCGTTCGGCTGC
GGCGAGCGGTATCAGCTCACTCAAAGGCGGTAATACGGTTATCCACAGAATCAGGGGATAACGCAGGAAA
GAACATGTGAGCAAAAGGCCAGCAAAAGGCCAGGAACCGTAAAAAGGCCGCGTTGCTGGCGTTTTTCCAT
AGGCTCCGCCCCCCTGACGAGCATCACAAAAATCGACGCTCAAGTCAGAGGTGGCGAAACCCGACAGGAC
TATAAAGATACCAGGCGTTTCCCCCTGGAAGCTCCCTCGTGCGCTCTCCTGTTCCGACCCTGCCGCTTAC
CGGATACCTGTCCGCCTTTCTCCCTTCGGGAAGCGTGGCGCTTTCTCATAGCTCACGCTGTAGGTATCTC
AGTTCGGTGTAGGTCGTTCGCTCCAAGCTGGGCTGTGTGCACGAACCCCCCGTTCAGCCCGACCGCTGCG
CCTTATCCGGTAACTATCGTCTTGAGTCCAACCCGGTAAGACACGACTTATCGCCACTGGCAGCAGCCAC
TGGTAACAGGATTAGCAGAGCGAGGTATGTAGGCGGTGCTACAGAGTTCTTGAAGTGGTGGCCTAACTAC
GGCTACACTAGAAGAACAGTATTTGGTATCTGCGCTCTGCTGAAGCCAGTTACCTTCGGAAAAAGAGTTG
GTAGCTCTTGATCCGGCAAACAAACCACCGCTGGTAGCGGTGGTTTTTTTGTTTGCAAGCAGCAGATTAC
GCGCAGAAAAAAAGGATCTCAAGAAGATCCTTTGATCTTTTCTACGGGGTCTGACGCTCAGTGGAACGAA
AACTCACGTTAAGGGATTTTGGTCATGAGATTATCAAAAAGGATCTTCACCTAGATCCTTTTAAATTAAA
AATGAAGTTTTAAATCAATCTAAAGTATATATGAGTAAACTTGGTCTGACAGTTACCAATGCTTAATCAG
TGAGGCACCTATCTCAGCGATCTGTCTATTTCGTTCATCCATAGTTGCCTGACTCCCCGTCGTGTAGATA
ACTACGATACGGGAGGGCTTACCATCTGGCCCCAGTGCTGCAATGATACCGCGAGACCCACGCTCACCGG
CTCCAGATTTATCAGCAATAAACCAGCCAGCCGGAAGGGCCGAGCGCAGAAGTGGTCCTGCAACTTTATC
CGCCTCCATCCAGTCTATTAATTGTTGCCGGGAAGCTAGAGTAAGTAGTTCGCCAGTTAATAGTTTGCGC
AACGTTGTTGCCATTGCTACAGGCATCGTGGTGTCACGCTCGTCGTTTGGTATGGCTTCATTCAGCTCCG
GTTCCCAACGATCAAGGCGAGTTACATGATCCCCCATGTTGTGCAAAAAAGCGGTTAGCTCCTTCGGTCC
TCCGATCGTTGTCAGAAGTAAGTTGGCCGCAGTGTTATCACTCATGGTTATGGCAGCACTGCATAATTCT
CTTACTGTCATGCCATCCGTAAGATGCTTTTCTGTGACTGGTGAGTACTCAACCAAGTCATTCTGAGAAT
AGTGTATGCGGCGACCGAGTTGCTCTTGCCCGGCGTCAATACGGGATAATACCGCGCCACATAGCAGAAC
TTTAAAAGTGCTCATCATTGGAAAACGTTCTTCGGGGCGAAAACTCTCAAGGATCTTACCGCTGTTGAGA
TCCAGTTCGATGTAACCCACTCGTGCACCCAACTGATCTTCAGCATCTTTTACTTTCACCAGCGTTTCTG
GGTGAGCAAAAACAGGAAGGCAAAATGCCGCAAAAAAGGGAATAAGGGCGACACGGAAATGTTGAATACT
CATACTCTTCCTTTTTCAATATTATTGAAGCATTTATCAGGGTTATTGTCTCATGAGCGGATACATATTT
GAATGTATTTAGAAAAATAAACAAATAGGGGTTCCGCGCACATTTCCCCGAAAAGTGCCACCTGACGTCG
ACGGATCGGGAGATCTCCCGATCCCCTATGGTGCACTCTCAGTACAATCTGCTCTGATGCCGCATAGTTA
AGCCAGTATCTGCTCCCTGCTTGTGTGTTGGAGGTCGCTGAGTAGTGCGCGAGCAAAATTTAAGCTACAA
CAAGGCAAGGCTTGACCGACAATTGCATGAAGAATCTGCTTAGGGTTAGGCGTTTTGCGC
Features (pLannotate 1.2.2; 21 found; start..end, strand, type, name):
     34..413     +  enhancer       CMV enhancer: human cytomegalovirus immediate early enhancer
    415..669     +  promoter       chicken β-actin promoter: contains a 21-bp deletion relative to the standard chicken β-actin promoter
    670..1685    +  intron         chimeric intron: chimera between introns from chicken β-actin and rabbit β-globin
   1757..3655    +  CDS            XRCC1: XRCC1_HUMAN - Experimental evidence at protein level: Swiss-Prot protein existence level 1. Involved in DNA single-strand break repair by mediating the assembly of DNA break repair protein complexes. Probably during DNA repair, negatively regulates ADP-ribose levels by modulating ADP- ribosyltransferase PARP1 activity. From Homo sapiens (Human).
   3657..3708    +  misc_feature   MCS: multiple cloning site
   3722..4441    +  CDS            EGFP: the original enhanced GFP (Yang et al., 1996) mammalian codon-optimized
   4519..4748    +  intron         chimeric intron: chimera between introns from adenovirus and immunoglobulin heavy chain genes
   4932..5394    +  misc_feature   IRES: internal ribosome entry site (IRES) of the encephalomyocarditis virus (EMCV)
   5427..6026    +  CDS            PuroR: puromycin N-acetyltransferase; pac from Streptomyces alboniger; confers resistance to puromycin
   6076..6141    +  CDS            dmpM (fragment): DMPM_STRAD - Protein inferred from homology: Swiss-Prot protein existence level 3. From Streptomyces alboniger.
   6168..6392    +  polyA_signal   bGH poly(A) signal: bovine growth hormone polyadenylation signal
   6396..6417    +  promoter       SV40 promoter (fragment): SV40 enhancer and early promoter
   6431..6482    +  polyA_signal   SV40 poly(A) signal (fragment): SV40 polyadenylation signal
   6546..6562    -  protein_bind   lac operator: The lac repressor binds to the lac operator to inhibit transcription in E. coli. This inhibition can be relieved by adding lactose or isopropyl-β-D-thiogalactopyranoside (IPTG). lac repressor encoded by lacI
   6570..6600    -  promoter       lac promoter: promoter for the E. coli lac operon
   6615..6636    -  protein_bind   CAP binding site: CAP binding activates transcription in the presence of cAMP. E. coli catabolite activator protein
   6649..6741    -  CDS            lacI (fragment): lac repressor; lacI; The lac repressor binds to the lac operator to inhibit transcription in E. coli. This inhibition can be relieved by adding lactose or isopropyl-β-D-thiogalactopyranoside (IPTG).
   6924..7512    -  rep_origin     ori: high-copy-number ColE1/pMB1/pBR322/pUC origin of replication
   7683..8543    -  CDS            AmpR: β-lactamase; bla; confers resistance to ampicillin, carbenicillin, and related antibiotics
   8544..8648    -  promoter       AmpR promoter: bla
   8707..8759    -  misc_feature   bom (fragment): basis of mobility region from pBR322
