[The description below was written by a language model from this plasmid's Addgene catalogue record and pLannotate feature annotations shown in this document.]
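Description:
pCAIP-hXRCC1wt-eGFP is a mammalian expression plasmid of 8,880 bp built on the pIRES-puro backbone, in which the original CMV promoter has been replaced by a CAG promoter. In the annotated sequence this promoter appears as its three usual parts: the CMV immediate-early enhancer, the chicken β-actin promoter (noted as carrying a 21-bp deletion relative to the standard version) and a chimeric chicken β-actin/rabbit β-globin intron, a combination that gives strong, broadly active transcription in mammalian cells. The plasmid is propagated in E. coli through a high-copy ColE1/pUC-type origin and selected with ampicillin via the β-lactamase gene. Remnants of lac regulatory elements, a bom fragment and short SV40 fragments are backbone carry-over with no evident role in the design.

The payload is wild-type human XRCC1, a scaffold protein that assembles DNA single-strand break repair complexes, cloned between EcoRI sites. The feature table places the XRCC1 coding sequence upstream of a short multiple cloning site segment followed by EGFP, so the fluorescent protein sits at the C-terminal end of XRCC1, even though the catalogue entry lists the tag as N-terminal. Downstream lie a synthetic adenovirus/immunoglobulin chimeric intron, an EMCV IRES and the puromycin N-acetyltransferase gene, ending in a bovine growth hormone polyadenylation signal. Because XRCC1-eGFP and PuroR are translated from one bicistronic transcript, puromycin selection enriches for cells that also express the fusion. The construct suits transient or stable expression and fluorescence-based tracking of XRCC1. The associated publication concerns PARylation of base excision repair proteins and DNA demethylation.
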