Addgene plasmid #206032: pCAIP-hXRCC1wt-eGFP
Purpose: Mammalian expression of hXRCC1wt coupled to eGFP under the control of a CAG promoter
Depositing lab: Primo Schaer. Depositing organization: University of Basel. Publication: Covalent PARylation of DNA base excision repair proteins regulates DNA demethylation. Schwarz SD, Xu J, Gunasekera K, Schurmann D, Vagbo CB, Ferrari E, Slupphaug G, Hottiger MO, Schar P, Steinacher R. Nat Commun. 2024 Jan 2;15(1):184. doi: 10.1038/s41467-023-44209-8. PubMed 38167803.
Backbone
  Vector backbone: pIRES-puro
  Backbone manufacturer: Clonetec
  Backbone size w/o insert (bp): 4476
  Total vector size (bp): 8880
  Modifications to backbone: original CMV promoter was exchanged with a CAG promoter
  Vector type: Mammalian Expression
  Selectable markers: Puromycin
Growth in bacteria
  Bacterial resistance: Ampicillin, 100 μg/mL
  Growth temperature: 37°C
  Growth strain: DH5alpha
  Copy number: Unknown
Gene/Insert
  Gene/Insert name: hXRCC1
  Species: H. sapiens (human)
  Insert size (bp): 4041
  Promoter: CAG
  Tag / fusion protein: eGFP (N terminal on backbone)
  Cloning method: Restriction Enzyme; 5′ cloning site EcoRI (not destroyed); 3′ cloning site EcoRI (not destroyed)
  Sequencing primers: 5′ pCAGGS-5; 3′ EGFP_N
Resource information
  A portion of this plasmid was derived from a plasmid made by: Angelika Jacobs and David Schürmann from the Schär lab created this plasmid
Terms and licenses: Academic/Nonprofit Terms; Industry Terms: Not Available to Industry
How to cite: pCAIP-hXRCC1wt-eGFP was a gift from Primo Schaer (Addgene plasmid # 206032 ; http://n2t.net/addgene:206032 ; RRID:Addgene_206032)
